>Addgene plasmid #230942 | pKDcas9 fis cerulean | addgene full sequence | sequence record 459808 | Addgene NGS Result
TTGAGATCGTTTTGGTCTGCGCGTAATCTCTTGCTCTGAAAACGAAAAAACCGCCTTGCAGGGCGGTTTT
TCGAAGGTTCTCTGAGCTACCAACTCTTTGAACCGAGGTAACTGGCTTGGAGGAGCGCAGTCACCAAAAC
TTGTCCTTTCAGTTTAGCCTTAACCGGCGCATGACTTCAAGACTAACTCCTCTAAATCAATTACCAGTGG
CTGCTGCCAGTGGTGCTTTTGCATGTCTTTCCGGGTTGGACTCAAGACGATAGTTACCGGATAAGGCGCA
GCGGTCGGACTGAACGGGGGGTTCGTGCATACAGTCCAGCTTGGAGCGAACTGCCTACCCGGAACTGAGT
GTCAGGCGTGGAATGAGACAAACGCGGCCATAACAGCGGAATGACACCGGTAAACCGAAAGGCAGGAACA
GGAGAGCGCACGAGGGAGCCGCCAGGGGGAAACGCCTGGTATCTTTATAGTCCTGTCGGGTTTCGCCACC
ACTGATTTGAGCGTCAGATTTCGTGATGCTTGTCAGGGGGGCGGAGCCTATGGAAAAACGGCTTTGCCGC
GGCCCTCTCACTTCCCTGTTAAGTATCTTCCTGGCATCTTCCAGGAAATCTCCGCCCCGTTCGTAAGCCA
TTTCCGCTCGCCGCAGTCGAACGACCGAGCGTAGCGAGTCAGTGAGCGAGGAAGCGGAATATATCCCTAG
GTATAAACGCAGAAAGGCCCACCCGAAGGTGAGCCAGTGTGACTCTAGTAGAGAGCGTTCACCGACAAAC
AACAGATAAAACGAAAGGCCCAGTCTTTCGACTGAGCCTTTCGTTTTATTTGATGCCTGGAGATCCTTAC
TCGAGTTAGTCACCTCCTAGCTGACTCAAATCAATGCGTGTTTCATAAAGACCAGTGATGGATTGATGGA
TAAGAGTGGCATCTAAAACTTCTTTTGTAGACGTATATCGTTTACGATCAATTGTTGTATCAAAATATTT
AAAAGCAGCGGGAGCTCCAAGATTCGTCAACGTAAATAAATGAATAATATTTTCTGCTTGTTCACGTATT
GGTTTGTCTCTATGTTTGTTATATGCACTAAGAACTTTATCTAAATTGGCATCTGCTAAAATAACACGCT
TAGAAAATTCACTGATTTGCTCAATAATCTCATCTAAATAATGCTTATGCTGCTCCACAAACAATTGTTT
TTGTTCGTTATCTTCTGGACTACCCTTCAACTTTTCATAATGACTAGCTAAATATAAAAAATTCACATAT
TTGCTTGGCAGAGCCAGCTCATTTCCTTTTTGTAATTCTCCGGCACTAGCCAGCATCCGTTTACGACCGT
TTTCTAACTCAAAAAGACTATATTTAGGTAGTTTAATGATTAAGTCTTTTTTAACTTCCTTATATCCTTT
AGCTTCTAAAAAGTCAATCGGATTTTTTTCAAAGGAACTTCTTTCCATAATTGTGATCCCTAGTAACTCT
TTAACGGATTTTAACTTCTTCGATTTCCCTTTTTCCACCTTAGCAACCACTAGGACTGAATAAGCTACCG
TTGGACTATCAAAACCACCATATTTTTTTGGATCCCAGTCTTTTTTACGAGCAATAAGCTTGTCCGAATT
TCTTTTTGGTAAAATTGACTCCTTGGAGAATCCGCCTGTCTGTACTTCTGTTTTCTTGACAATATTGACT
TGGGGCATGGACAATACTTTGCGCACTGTGGCAAAATCTCGCCCTTTATCCCAGACAATTTCTCCAGTTT
CCCCATTAGTTTCGATTAGAGGGCGTTTGCGAATCTCTCCATTTGCAAGTGTAATTTCTGTTTTGAAGAA
GTTCATGATATTAGAGTAAAAGAAATATTTTGCGGTTGCTTTGCCTATTTCTTGCTCAGACTTAGCAATC
ATTTTACGAACATCATAAACTTTATAATCACCATAGACAAACTCCGATTCAAGTTTTGGATATTTCTTAA
TCAAAGCAGTTCCAACGACGGCATTTAGATACGCATCATGGGCATGATGGTAATTGTTAATCTCACGTAC
TTTATAGAATTGGAAATCTTTTCGGAAGTCAGAAACTAATTTAGATTTTAAGGTAATCACTTTAACCTCT
CGAATAAGTTTATCATTTTCATCGTATTTAGTATTCATGCGACTATCCAAAATTTGTGCCACATGCTTAG
TGATTTGGCGAGTTTCAACCAATTGGCGTTTGATAAAACCAGCTTTATCAAGTTCACTCAAACCTCCACG
TTCAGCTTTCGTTAAATTATCAAACTTACGTTGAGTGATTAACTTGGCGTTTAGAAGTTGTCTCCAATAG
TTTTTCATCTTTTTGACTACTTCTTCACTTGGAACGTTATCCGATTTACCACGATTTTTATCAGAACGCG
TTAAGACCTTATTGTCTATTGAATCGTCTTTAAGGAAACTTTGTGGAACAATGGCATCGACATCATAATC
ACTTAAACGATTAATATCTAATTCTTGGTCCACATACATGTCTCTTCCATTTTGGAGATAATAGAGATAG
AGCTTTTCATTTTGCAATTGAGTATTTTCAACAGGATGCTCTTTAAGAATCTGACTTCCTAATTCTTTGA
TACCTTCTTCGATTCGTTTCATACGCTCTCGCGAATTTTTCTGGCCCTTTTGAGTTGTCTGATTTTCACG
TGCCATTTCAATAACGATATTTTCTGGCTTATGCCGCCCCATTACTTTGACCAATTCATCAACAACTTTT
ACAGTCTGTAAAATACCTTTTTTAATAGCAGGGCTACCAGCTAAATTTGCAATATGTTCATGTAAACTAT
CGCCTTGTCCAGACACTTGTGCTTTTTGAATGTCTTCTTTAAATGTCAAACTATCATCATGGATCAGCTG
CATAAAATTGCGATTGGCAAAACCATCTGATTTCAAAAAATCTAATATTGTTTTGCCAGATTGCTTATCC
CTAATACCATTAATCAATTTTCGAGACAAACGTCCCCAACCAGTATAACGGCGACGTTTAAGCTGTTTCA
TCACCTTATCATCAAAGAGGTGAGCATATGTTTTAAGTCTTTCCTCAATCATCTCCCTATCTTCAAATAA
GGTCAATGTTAAAACAATATCCTCTAAGATATCTTCATTTTCTTCATTATCCAAAAAATCTTTATCTTTA
ATAATTTTTAGCAAATCATGGTAGGTACCTAATGAAGCATTAAATCTATCTTCAACTCCTGAAATTTCAA
CACTATCAAAACATTCTATTTTTTTGAAATAATCTTCTTTTAATTGCTTAACGGTTACTTTTCGATTTGT
TTTGAAGAGTAAATCAACAATGGCTTTCTTCTGTTCACCTGAAAGAAATGCTGGTTTTCGCATTCCTTCA
GTAACATATTTGACCTTTGTCAATTCGTTATAAACCGTAAAATACTCATAAAGCAAACTATGTTTTGGTA
GTACTTTTTCATTTGGAAGATTTTTATCAAAGTTTGTCATGCGTTCAATAAATGATTGAGCTGAAGCACC
TTTATCGACAACTTCTTCAAAATTCCATGGGGTAATTGTTTCTTCAGACTTCCGAGTCATCCATGCAAAA
CGACTATTGCCACGCGCCAATGGACCAACATAATAAGGAATTCGAAAAGTCAAGATTTTTTCAATCTTCT
CACGATTGTCTTTTAAAAATGGATAAAAGTCTTCTTGTCTTCTCAAAATAGCATGCAGCTCACCCAAGTG
AATTTGATGGGGAATAGAGCCGTTGTCAAAGGTCCGTTGCTTGCGCAGCAAATCTTCACGATTTAGTTTC
ACCAATAATTCCTCAGTACCATCCATTTTTTCTAAAATTGGTTTGATAAATTTATAAAATTCTTCTTGGC
TAGCTCCCCCATCAATATAACCTGCATATCCGTTTTTTGATTGATCAAAAAAGATTTCTTTATACTTTTC
TGGAAGTTGTTGTCGAACTAAAGCTTTTAAAAGAGTCAAGTCTTGATGATGTTCATCGTAGCGTTTAATC
ATTGAAGCTGATAGGGGAGCCTTAGTTATTTCAGTATTTACTCTTAGGATATCTGAAAGTAAAATAGCAT
CTGATAAATTCTTAGCTGCCAAAAACAAATCAGCATATTGATCTCCAATTTGCGCCAATAAATTATCTAA
ATCATCATCGTAAGTATCTTTTGAAAGCTGTAATTTAGCATCTTCTGCCAAATCAAAATTTGATTTAAAA
TTAGGGGTCAAACCCAATGACAAAGCAATGAGATTCCCAAATAAGCCATTTTTCTTCTCACCGGGGAGCT
GAGCAATGAGATTTTCTAATCGTCTTGATTTACTCAATCGTGCAGAAAGAATCGCTTTAGCATCTACTCC
ACTTGCGTTAATAGGGTTTTCTTCAAATAATTGATTGTAGGTTTGTACCAACTGGATAAATAGTTTGTCC
ACATCACTATTATCAGGATTTAAATCTCCCTCAATCAAAAAATGACCACGAAACTTAATCATATGCGCTA
AGGCCAAATAGATTAAGCGCAAATCCGCTTTATCAGTAGAATCTACCAATTTTTTTCGCAGATGATAGAT
AGTTGGATATTTCTCATGATAAGCAACTTCATCTACTATATTTCCAAAAATAGGATGACGTTCATGCTTC
TTGTCTTCTTCCACCAAAAAAGACTCTTCAAGTCGATGAAAGAAACTATCATCTACTTTCGCCATCTCAT
TTGAAAAAATCTCCTGTAGATAACAAATACGATTCTTCCGACGTGTATACCTTCTACGAGCTGTCCGTTT
GAGACGAGTCGCTTCCGCTGTCTCTCCACTGTCAAATAAAAGAGCCCCTATAAGATTTTTTTTGATACTG
TGGCGGTCTGTATTTCCCAGAACCTTGAACTTTTTAGACGGAACCTTATATTCATCAGTGATCACCGCCC
ATCCGACGCTATTTGTGCCGATAGCTAAGCCTATTGAGTATTTCTTATCCATAGATCCTTTCTCCTCTTT
AGATCTTTTGAATTCTTTTCTCTATCACTGATAGGGAGGGTCAATCTCTATCACTGATAGGGAGTGGTAA
AATAACTCTATCAACGATAGAGTGTCAACAAAAATTAGGAATTAATGATGTCTAGATTAGATAAAAGTAA
AGTGATTAACAGCGCATTAGAGCTGCTTAATGAGGTCGGAATCGAAGGTTTAACAACCCGTAAACTCGCC
CAGAAGCTAGGTGTAGAGCAGCCTACATTGTATTGGCATGTAAAAAATAAGCGGGCTTTGCTCGACGCCT
TAGCCATTGAGATGTTAGATAGGCACCATACTCACTTTTGCCCTTTAGAAGGGGAAAGCTGGCAAGATTT
TTTACGTAATAACGCTAAAAGTTTTAGATGTGCTTTACTAAGTCATCGCGATGGAGCAAAAGTACATTTA
GGTACACGGCCTACAGAAAAACAGTATGAAACTCTCGAAAATCAATTAGCCTTTTTATGCCAACAAGGTT
TTTCACTAGAGAATGCATTATATGCACTCAGCGCTGTGGGGCATTTTACTTTAGGTTGCGTATTGGAAGA
TCAAGAGCATCAAGTCGCTAAAGAAGAAAGGGAAACACCTACTACTGATAGTATGCCGCCATTATTACGA
CAAGCTATCGAATTATTTGATCACCAAGGTGCAGAGCCAGCCTTCTTATTCGGCCTTGAATTGATCATAT
GCGGATTAGAAAAACAACTTAAATGTGAAAGTGGGTCTTAAGGTACCATGGGATCCTATTTCTTAATAAC
TAAAAATATGGTATAATACTCTTAATAAATGCAGTAATACAGGGGCTTTTCAAGACTGAAGTCTAGCTGA
GACAAATAGTGCGATTACGAAATTTTTTAGACAAAAATAGTCTACGAGGTTTTAGAGCTATGCTGTTTTG
AATGGTCCCAAAACGTATATTACGCATTTTTTGCACGAGATGAAGTTTTAGAGCTATGCTGTTTTGAATG
GTCCCAAAACTTCAGCACACTGAGACTTGTTGAGTTGAATTCATGAGTATTAAGTATTGTTTTATGGCTG
ATAAATTTCTTTGAATTTCTCCTTGATTATTTGTTATAAAAGTTATAAAATAATCTTGTTGGAACCATTC
AAAACAGCATAGCAAGTTAAAATAAGGCTAGTCCGTTATCAACTTGAAAAAGTGGCACCGAGTCGGTGCT
TTTTTTGATACTTCTATTCTACTCTGACTGCAAACCAAAAAAACAAGCGCTTTCAAAACGCTTGTTTTAT
CATTTTTAGGGAAATTAATCTCTTAATCCTTTTATCATTCTACATTTAGGCGCTGCCATCTTAAGACGAA
AGGGCCTCGTGATACGCCTATTTTTATAGGTTAATGTCATGATAATAATGGTTTCTTAGACGTCGGAATT
GCCAGCTGGGGCGCCCTCTGGTAAGGTTGGGAAGCCCTGCAAAGTAAACTGGATGGCTTTCTTGCCGCCA
AGGATCTGATGGCGCAGGGGATCAAGATCTGATCAAGAGACAGGATGAGGATCGTTTCGCATGATTGAAC
AAGATGGATTGCACGCAGGTTCTCCGGCCGCTTGGGTGGAGAGGCTATTCGGCTATGACTGGGCACAACA
GACAATCGGCTGCTCTGATGCCGCCGTGTTCCGGCTGTCAGCGCAGGGGCGCCCGGTTCTTTTTGTCAAG
ACCGACCTGTCCGGTGCCCTGAATGAACTGCAGGACGAGGCAGCGCGGCTATCGTGGCTGGCCACGACGG
GCGTTCCTTGCGCAGCTGTGCTCGACGTTGTCACTGAAGCGGGAAGGGACTGGCTGCTATTGGGCGAAGT
GCCGGGGCAGGATCTCCTGTCATCTCACCTTGCTCCTGCCGAGAAAGTATCCATCATGGCTGATGCAATG
CGGCGGCTGCATACGCTTGATCCGGCTACCTGCCCATTCGACCACCAAGCGAAACATCGCATCGAGCGAG
CACGTACTCGGATGGAAGCCGGTCTTGTCGATCAGGATGATCTGGACGAAGAGCATCAGGGGCTCGCGCC
AGCCGAACTGTTCGCCAGGCTCAAGGCGCGCATGCCCGACGGCGAGGATCTCGTCGTGACCCATGGCGAT
GCCTGCTTGCCGAATATCATGGTGGAAAATGGCCGCTTTTCTGGATTCATCGACTGTGGCCGGCTGGGTG
TGGCGGACCGCTATCAGGACATAGCGTTGGCTACCCGTGATATTGCTGAAGAGCTTGGCGGCGAATGGGC
TGACCGCTTCCTCGTGCTTTACGGTATCGCCGCTCCCGATTCGCAGCGCATCGCCTTCTATCGCCTTCTT
GACGAGTTCTTCTGAGCGGGACTCTCTCGCTTGGACTCCTGTTGATAGATCCAGTAATGACCTCAGAACT
CCATCTGGATTTGTTCAGAACGCTCGGTTGCCGCCGGGCGTTTTTTATTGGTGAGAATCCAAGCACTAGT
TGGTACCGGCATCAATAGTAAAATAATAAAAAAGCCGGATTAATAATCTGGCTTTTTATATTCTCTCTCT
AGTATATAAACGCAGAAAGGCCAACCCGAAGGTGAGCCAGTGTGAGACTATCATACTCATATCGTGTGAA
GATTTGCTGCGCTATTCAGATCCTCTTCTGAGATGAGTTTTTGTTCGGGCCCAAGCTTCTCACTTATACA
ATTCATCCATGCCGAGGGTAATACCGGCCGCTGTCACAAACTCCAGGAGAACCATATGGTCACGTTTTTC
GTTTGGGTCTTTAGAGAGTTTTGACTGCGTCGACAGGTAATGGTTGTCAGGGAGCAGTACCGGCCCATCG
CCGATCGGGGTATTCTGCTGGTAGTGATCCGCCAGTTGCACGCTCCCATCTTCGATATTGTGGCGAATTT
TAAAGTTTGCCTTGATGCCATTTTTCTGTTTATCTGCAGTGATATAAACATTATCGCTAATAGCGTTGTA
TTCCAGCTTGTGCCCAAGAATGTTGCCGTCTTCTTTGAAATCAATTCCTTTCAGTTCGATGCGATTTACC
AGCGTATCGCCCTCAAATTTCACTTCCGCACGGGTTTTGTAGTTCCCATCGTCCTTAAAGAAAATTGTGC
GTTCCTGAACATAACCTTCCGGCATTGCAGATTTAAAGAAGTCGTGTTGTTTCATATGATCTGGGTAACG
CGCAAAACACTGTACCCCCCACGTTAATGTCGTGACAAGGGTAGGCCAGGGCACCGGCAGTTTGCCAGTC
GTACAGATGAATTTGAGCGTGAGCTTGCCGTACGTCGCGTCACCCTCGCCCTCGCCGCTGACCGAAAATT
TATGGCCATTCACATCACCATCAAGTTCAACAAGAATCGGCACCACGCCGGTAAATAATTCTTCGCCCTT
GCTTACCATTTAGTATTTCTCCTCTTTAGTACTAGTATTATACCTAGGACTGAGCTAGCTGTCAAAGATC
TTTAGAATTCCAGAAATCATCCTTAGCGACTAGTAACAACTTATATCGTATGGGGCTGACTTCAGGTGCT
ACATTTGAAGAGATAAATTGCACTGAAATCTAGAAATATTTTATCTGATTAATAAGATGATCTTC
Features (pLannotate 1.2.2; 19 found; start..end, strand, type, name):
      1..546     +  rep_origin     p15A ori: Plasmids containing the medium-copy-number p15A origin of replication can be propagated in E. coli cells that contain a second plasmid with the ColE1 origin.
    634..689     +  rep_origin     RSF ori (fragment): Plasmids containing the RSF 1030 origin of replication can be propagated in E. coli cells that contain additional plasmids with compatible origins.
    708..735     -  terminator     T7Te terminator: phage T7 early transcription terminator
    751..822     -  terminator     rrnB T1 terminator: transcription terminator T1 from the E. coli rrnB gene
    848..4952    -  CDS            dCas9 (fragment): catalytically dead mutant of the Cas9 endonuclease from the Streptococcus pyogenes Type II CRISPR/Cas system RNA-guided DNA-binding protein that lacks endonuclease activity due to the D10A mutation in the RuvC catalytic domain and the H840A mutation in the HNH catalytic domain
   4985..5008    -  protein_bind   tetracycline response element (fragment): contains seven copies of the tetracycline operator tetO tetracycline repressor TetR
   5015..5069    -  promoter       tetR/tetA promoters: tetR; overlapping promoters for bacterial tetR and tetA
   5088..5711    +  CDS            TetR: tetracycline repressor TetR; tetR from transposon Tn10; TetR binds to the tetracycline operator tetO to inhibit transcription. This inhibition can be relieved by adding tetracycline or doxycycline.
   5727..5858    +  misc_feature   crRNA leader: crRNA leader sequence for the Streptococcus pyogenes CRISPR/Cas system
   5859..5894    +  repeat_region  DR: direct repeat for the Streptococcus pyogenes CRISPR/Cas system
   5925..5960    +  repeat_region  DR: direct repeat for the Streptococcus pyogenes CRISPR/Cas system
   6081..6159    +  misc_RNA       tracrRNA: trans-activating CRISPR RNA for the Streptococcus pyogenes CRISPR/Cas9 system
   6350..6469    +  CDS            tnpA (fragment): TN5P_ECOLX - Also known as tnp. Experimental evidence at protein level: Swiss-Prot protein existence level 1. Mediates transposition of transposon Tn5 by a 'cut and paste' mechanism. First, the monomeric transposase binds the 19 bp inverted DNA repeats flanking the transposon. Then, dimerization of the DNA- bound transposase creates a synaptic DNA complex. After nicking of the first DNA strand, excision of the transposon proceeds through a series of intermediates. The transposase then mediates the insertion of the transposon at a new site by strand transfer. The activity of the wild- type tran
   6501..7292    +  CDS            neo: KKA2_KLEPN - Also known as kan, nptII. Experimental evidence at protein level: Swiss-Prot protein existence level 1. Resistance to kanamycin, neomycin, paromomycin, ribostamycin, butirosin and gentamicin B. From Klebsiella pneumoniae.
   7314..7408    +  terminator     lambda t0 terminator: transcription terminator from phage lambda
   7501..7528    -  terminator     T7Te terminator: phage T7 early transcription terminator
   7623..8339    -  CDS            mCerulean: mCerulean is a basic (constitutively fluorescent) cyan fluorescent protein published in 2005, derived from Aequorea victoria. It is reported to be a very rapidly-maturing monomer.
   8361..8395    -  promoter       J23119(SpeI) promoter: bacterial promoter (Registry of Standard Biological Parts BBa J23119) modified to end with an SpeI site
   8413..8429    +  terminator     bacterial terminator (fragment): putative bacterial transcription terminator
