[The description below was written by a language model from this plasmid's Addgene catalogue record and pLannotate feature annotations shown in this document.]
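Description:
pKDcas9 fis cerulean is a bacterial CRISPR interference plasmid built on the pdCas9 backbone and designed for anhydrotetracycline (aTc)-inducible knockdown of the global regulator Fis. The sequenced record is about 8.5 kb. It replicates from a p15A origin and is selected with kanamycin through the Tn5-derived neo (nptII) gene, which is followed by a lambda t0 terminator. The catalogue entry lists the plasmid as high copy, whereas the feature annotation describes p15A as a medium-copy origin compatible with ColE1 plasmids. A short RSF origin fragment is also detected, but it appears to be only a remnant.

The main payload is catalytically dead Streptococcus pyogenes Cas9 (D10A/H840A), which binds DNA under RNA guidance without cutting it and so blocks transcription at the target. dCas9 is expressed from the divergent tetR/tetA promoter region, and its transcript ends at rrnB T1 and T7Te terminators. The same region drives a Tn10 TetR repressor in the opposite direction. A short tetO-containing match lies between the promoter and dCas9, consistent with the recorded "additional tetO" modification; this would be expected to tighten repression without inducer, though the record does not give the rationale. Adding aTc releases TetR and switches on dCas9.

Guidance comes from a native-style CRISPR array, with a crRNA leader and two direct repeats flanking a spacer slot, plus a separate tracrRNA. The spacer, presumably targeting fis, was inserted by Golden Gate cloning and is not described in the catalogue fields. A separate cassette expresses the cyan fluorescent protein mCerulean constitutively from the strong J23119 promoter, ending at a T7Te terminator. This can mark cells carrying the plasmid, although the record does not state its intended role.
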