Addgene plasmid #230942: pKDcas9 fis cerulean
Purpose: aTc inducible knockdown of Fis
Depositing lab: Andrew Griffiths. Depositing organization: Ecole Superieure de Physique et de Chimie Industrielles de Paris (ESPCI). Publication: Global regulators enable bacterial adaptation to a phenotypic trade-off. Deyell M, Opuu V, Griffiths AD, Tans SJ, Nghe P. iScience. 2024 Dec 9;28(1):111521. doi: 10.1016/j.isci.2024.111521. eCollection 2025 Jan 17. PubMed 39811663.
Backbone
  Vector backbone: pdCas9
  Vector type: CRISPR
Growth in bacteria
  Bacterial resistance: Kanamycin, 50 μg/mL
  Growth temperature: 37°C
  Growth strain: DH5alpha
  Copy number: High Copy
Gene/Insert
  Gene/Insert name: dCas9
  gRNA/shRNA sequence: see annotated Genbank file
  Species: Other
  Mutation: additional tetO
  Cloning method: Golden Gate
Terms and licenses: Academic/Nonprofit Terms; Industry Terms: Not Available to Industry
How to cite: pKDcas9 fis cerulean was a gift from Andrew Griffiths (Addgene plasmid # 230942 ; http://n2t.net/addgene:230942 ; RRID:Addgene_230942)
